Addgene plasmid #185516: pCS2-foxd4l1.1-GARP
Purpose: Expression of Xenopus laevis foxd4
Depositing lab: Sally Moody. Depositing organization: George Washington University. Publication: Specific domains of FoxD4/5 activate and repress neural transcription factor genes to control the progression of immature neural ectoderm to differentiating neural plate. Neilson KM, Klein SL, Mhaske P, Mood K, Daar IO, Moody SA. Dev Biol. 2012 May 15;365(2):363-75. doi: 10.1016/j.ydbio.2012.03.004. Epub 2012 Mar 10. PubMed 22425621.
Backbone
  Vector backbone: pCS2+
  Vector type: In vitro transcription
Growth in bacteria
  Bacterial resistance: Ampicillin, 100 μg/mL
  Growth temperature: 37°C
  Growth strain: DH5alpha
  Copy number: High Copy
Gene/Insert
  Gene/Insert name: foxd4l1.1 (alt name: foxd5)
  Species: X. laevis (frog)
  Insert size (bp): 1160
  Mutation: Replaces Q to P in GARQYNLI
  Cloning method: Restriction Enzyme; 5′ cloning site unknown (unknown if destroyed)
Terms and licenses: Academic/Nonprofit Terms; Industry Terms: Not Available to Industry
How to cite: pCS2-foxd4l1.1-GARP was a gift from Sally Moody (Addgene plasmid # 185516 ; http://n2t.net/addgene:185516 ; RRID:Addgene_185516)
