[The description below was written by a language model from this plasmid's Addgene catalogue record and pLannotate feature annotations shown in this document.]
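Description:
pCS2-foxd4l1.1-GARP is a pCS2+-based plasmid carrying a mutant form of the Xenopus laevis forkhead transcription factor gene foxd4l1.1 (also called foxd5), catalogued as a template for in vitro transcription. It is a high-copy plasmid maintained in E. coli through a ColE1/pUC-type origin and selected with ampicillin via the β-lactamase gene. An f1 origin is also present, along with leftover lac promoter/operator, lacI and lacZα fragments inherited from the parental cloning vector that play no role in expression of the insert.

The roughly 1.1 kb coding sequence, annotated as foxd5-a, lies immediately downstream of an SP6 promoter and upstream of the SV40 polyadenylation signal. On the circular map, the simian CMV IE94 enhancer/promoter sits just ahead of the SP6 promoter. This is the standard pCS2+ arrangement: SP6 RNA polymerase can be used to make sense-strand mRNA in vitro, typically for microinjection into frog embryos, while the CMV IE94 promoter allows direct expression from the plasmid in vertebrate cells or injected embryos. T7 (a fragment) and T3 promoters lie on the opposite strand downstream of the insert, oriented back towards it.

The insert carries a single amino-acid substitution, glutamine to proline, within a short conserved motif, which gives the "GARP" name. The record does not state what this motif does, but the associated study examined which domains of FoxD4/5 activate or repress neural transcription factor genes during the transition from immature neural ectoderm to differentiating neural plate. This suggests the construct serves as a domain-disrupting variant for comparison with the wild-type protein. The cloning sites used are not recorded.
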