Features (pLannotate 1.2.2; 15 found; start..end, strand, type, name):
     35..53      +  promoter       SP6 promoter: promoter for bacteriophage SP6 RNA polymerase
    107..1162    +  CDS            foxd5-a: FXD5A_XENLA - Also known as foxd5a From Xenopus laevis (African clawed frog).
   1173..1190    -  promoter       T7 promoter (fragment): promoter for bacteriophage T7 RNA polymerase
   1195..1329    -  polyA_signal   SV40 poly(A) signal: SV40 polyadenylation signal
   1442..1460    -  promoter       T3 promoter: promoter for bacteriophage T3 RNA polymerase
   1505..1521    -  protein_bind   lac operator: The lac repressor binds to the lac operator to inhibit transcription in E. coli. This inhibition can be relieved by adding lactose or isopropyl-β-D-thiogalactopyranoside (IPTG). lac repressor encoded by lacI
   1529..1559    -  promoter       lac promoter: promoter for the E. coli lac operon
   1574..1595    -  protein_bind   CAP binding site: CAP binding activates transcription in the presence of cAMP. E. coli catabolite activator protein
   1608..1700    -  CDS            lacI (fragment): lac repressor; lacI; The lac repressor binds to the lac operator to inhibit transcription in E. coli. This inhibition can be relieved by adding lactose or isopropyl-β-D-thiogalactopyranoside (IPTG).
   1883..2471    -  rep_origin     ori: high-copy-number ColE1/pMB1/pBR322/pUC origin of replication
   2642..3502    -  CDS            AmpR: β-lactamase; bla; confers resistance to ampicillin, carbenicillin, and related antibiotics
   3503..3607    -  promoter       AmpR promoter: bla
   3660..4088    -  rep_origin     f1 ori (sequence partly withheld): f1 bacteriophage origin of replication; arrow indicates direction of (+) strand synthesis
   4093..4159    -  CDS            lacZα (fragment): LacZα fragment of β-galactosidase; lacZ fragment
   4166..5143    +  promoter       CMV IE94 promoter: enhancer/promoter region of simian cytomegalovirus major immediate early transcription unit IE94
>Addgene plasmid #185516 | pCS2-foxd4l1.1-GARP | addgene full sequence | sequence record 366571 | Addgene NGS Result
CGCCATTCTGCCTGGGGACGTCGGAGCAAGCTTGATTTAGGTGACACTATAGAATACAAGCTACTTGTTC
TTTTTGCAGGATCCCATCGATTCGAATTCAAGGCCTATGAGCTTTAGCCAGGAGTCTGGTGCCCATCATC
ACCCCCAGGATTATGCAGGACTTTCTGATGAGGAGGATGAAATTGATATTCTTGGAGAAGATGATCCCTG
CAGCCTAAAGTCACACTTTTACCTACAGCCCACACATTCAGTGATGGGGGACAGTGAGATGCTGAGTCCT
TCCAAGCTCAGCTGCACTGAAAGTGAGAGTGATTCCTCTGGAGAGAGTGAAGGAGGTACTTCTAAAGACT
CCTCAACCACCCCAACTGGTAGCAAAGCCAAAAGGACTCTGGTAAAGCCTCCTTACTCTTACATTGCTCT
AATCACCATGGCTATCCTGCAGAGTCCCCACAAGAAACTGACTCTCAGTGGCATCTGTGATTTTATCAGC
AGCAAGTTCCCTTACTACAAGGACAAGTTCCCTGCTTGGCAGAATTCCATCAGGCACAACCTGTCCCTTA
ATGACTGCTTTATTAAAATACCACGGGAACCAGGAAATCCGGGAAAAGGCAATTATTGGACACTGGACCC
TGCTTCTGAGGACATGTTTGATAACGGAAGCTTCCTTAGAAGGAGGAAAAGGTTTAAGAGGCACCAACAG
GAGTTCTTTAAGGATGGACTCATGATGTACAACTCTCTGCCTTACTACAGACCCTACAGTGCTATCCAAC
CTCAGCCAGTGCTCCAGCAGACTTCACTGACATGCATGGCAATACCAGAGACCTTGCCCATGTCAACTCA
CCTTGCACCCTACCCAGACATAAAGAGGAAGGTTTCTTACCCTGCCCAGGGGGTACACAGGGGTTTTAAA
GCCCAGGATGCTGATAACCATCCCAATAATTCACAGAGCAAATGTTCATTCAGTATTGAGAACATCATGA
GGAAACCCAAGGAGCCAGAGCCAAATATTCAAAGCTTCAACTCACACTGGAACTATAATCATGTATTCCA
GAGGCCAAGTTCCTGCCTTCTCCCAGCTGTGCTTAACTTATCCACTGGCCCTCTGCTAGCCAATACTCAG
GGTGCCAGGCCATACAACCTCATACAATTCCCTGGGTGTTACTGATCTAGAACTATAGTGAGTCGTATTA
CGTAGATCCAGACATGATAAGATACATTGATGAGTTTGGACAAACCACAACTAGAATGCAGTGAAAAAAA
TGCTTTATTTGTGAAATTTGTGATGCTATTGCTTTATTTGTAACCATTATAAGCTGCAATAAACAAGTTA
ACAACAACAATTGCATTCATTTTATGTTTCAGGTTCAGGGGGAGGTGTGGGAGGTTTTTTAATTCGCGGC
CGCGGCGCCAATGCATTGGGCCCGGTACCCAGCTTTTGTTCCCTTTAGTGAGGGTTAATTGCGCGCTTGG
CGTAATCATGGTCATAGCTGTTTCCTGTGTGAAATTGTTATCCGCTCACAATTCCACACAACATACGAGC
CGGGAGCATAAAGTGTAAAGCCTGGGGTGCCTAATGAGTGAGCTAACTCACATTAATTGCGTTGCGCTCA
CTGCCCGCTTTCCAGTCGGGAAACCTGTCGTGCCAGCTGCATTAATGAATCGGCCAACGCGCGGGGAGAG
GCGGTTTGCGTATTGGGCGCTCTTCCGCTTCCTCGCTCACTGACTCGCTGCGCTCGGTCGTTCGGCTGCG
GCGAGCGGTATCAGCTCACTCAAAGGCGGTAATACGGTTATCCACAGAATCAGGGGATAACGCAGGAAAG
AACATGTGAGCAAAAGGCCAGCAAAAGGCCAGGAACCGTAAAAAGGCCGCGTTGCTGGCGTTTTTCCATA
GGCTCCGCCCCCCTGACGAGCATCACAAAAATCGACGCTCAAGTCAGAGGTGGCGAAACCCGACAGGACT
ATAAAGATACCAGGCGTTTCCCCCTGGAAGCTCCCTCGTGCGCTCTCCTGTTCCGACCCTGCCGCTTACC
GGATACCTGTCCGCCTTTCTCCCTTCGGGAAGCGTGGCGCTTTCTCATAGCTCACGCTGTAGGTATCTCA
GTTCGGTGTAGGTCGTTCGCTCCAAGCTGGGCTGTGTGCACGAACCCCCCGTTCAGCCCGACCGCTGCGC
CTTATCCGGTAACTATCGTCTTGAGTCCAACCCGGTAAGACACGACTTATCGCCACTGGCAGCAGCCACT
GGTAACAGGATTAGCAGAGCGAGGTATGTAGGCGGTGCTACAGAGTTCTTGAAGTGGTGGCCTAACTACG
GCTACACTAGAAGAACAGTATTTGGTATCTGCGCTCTGCTGAAGCCAGTTACCTTCGGAAAAAGAGTTGG
TAGCTCTTGATCCGGCAAACAAACCACCGCTGGTAGCGGTGGTTTTTTTGTTTGCAAGCAGCAGATTACG
CGCAGAAAAAAAGGATCTCAAGAAGATCCTTTGATCTTTTCTACGGGGTCTGACGCTCAGTGGAACGAAA
ACTCACGTTAAGGGATTTTGGTCATGAGATTATCAAAAAGGATCTTCACCTAGATCCTTTTAAATTAAAA
ATGAAGTTTTAAATCAATCTAAAGTATATATGAGTAAACTTGGTCTGACAGTTACCAATGCTTAATCAGT
GAGGCACCTATCTCAGCGATCTGTCTATTTCGTTCATCCATAGTTGCCTGACTCCCCGTCGTGTAGATAA
CTACGATACGGGAGGGCTTACCATCTGGCCCCAGTGCTGCAATGATACCGCGAGACCCACGCTCACCGGC
TCCAGATTTATCAGCAATAAACCAGCCAGCCGGAAGGGCCGAGCGCAGAAGTGGTCCTGCAACTTTATCC
GCCTCCATCCAGTCTATTAATTGTTGCCGGGAAGCTAGAGTAAGTAGTTCGCCAGTTAATAGTTTGCGCA
ACGTTGTTGCCATTGCTACAGGCATCGTGGTGTCACGCTCGTCGTTTGGTATGGCTTCATTCAGCTCCGG
TTCCCAACGATCAAGGCGAGTTACATGATCCCCCATGTTGTGCAAAAAAGCGGTTAGCTCCTTCGGTCCT
CCGATCGTTGTCAGAAGTAAGTTGGCCGCAGTGTTATCACTCATGGTTATGGCAGCACTGCATAATTCTC
TTACTGTCATGCCATCCGTAAGATGCTTTTCTGTGACTGGTGAGTACTCAACCAAGTCATTCTGAGAATA
GTGTATGCGGCGACCGAGTTGCTCTTGCCCGGCGTCAATACGGGATAATACCGCGCCACATAGCAGAACT
TTAAAAGTGCTCATCATTGGAAAACGTTCTTCGGGGCGAAAACTCTCAAGGATCTTACCGCTGTTGAGAT
CCAGTTCGATGTAACCCACTCGTGCACCCAACTGATCTTCAGCATCTTTTACTTTCACCAGCGTTTCTGG
GTGAGCAAAAACAGGAAGGCAAAATGCCGCAAAAAAGGGAATAAGGGCGACACGGAAATGTTGAATACTC
ATACTCTTCCTTTTTCAATATTATTGAAGCATTTATCAGGGTTATTGTCTCATGAGCGGATACATATTTG
AATGTATTTAGAAAAATAAACAAATAGGGGTTCCGCGCACATTTCCCCGAAAAGTGCCACCTAAATTGTA
AGCGTTAATATTTTGTTAAAATTCGCGTTAAATTTTTGTTAAATCAGCTCATTTTTTAACCAATAGGCCG
AAATCGGCAAAATCCCTTATAAATCAAAAGAATAGACCGAGATAGGGT
[37 nt withheld, positions 3759-3795]
AAAGAACGTGGACTCCAACGTCAAAGG
[49 nt withheld, positions 3823-3871]
T
[91 nt withheld, positions 3873-3963]
G
[124 nt withheld, positions 3965-4088]
CCCATTCGCCATTCAGGCTGCGCAACTGTTGGGAAGGGCGATCGGTGCGGGCCTCTTCGCTATTACGCCA
GTCGACCGCCAATTCAATATGGCGTATATGGACTCATGCCAATTCAATATGGTGGATCTGGACCTGTGCC
AATTCAATATGGCGTATATGGACTCGTGCCAATTCAATATGGTGGATCTGGACCCCAGCCAATTCAATAT
GGCGGACTTGGCACCATGCCAATTCAATATGGCGGACCTGGCACTGTGCCAACTGGGGAGGGGTCTACTT
GGCACGGTGCCAAGTTTGAGGAGGGGTCTTGGCCCTGTGCCAAGTCCGCCATATTGAATTGGCATGGTGC
CAATAATGGCGGCCATATTGGCTATATGCCAGGATCAATATATAGGCAATATCCAATATGGCCCTATGCC
AATATGGCTATTGGCCAGGTTCAATACTATGTATTGGCCCTATGCCATATAGTATTCCATATATGGGTTT
TCCTATTGACGTAGATAGCCCCTCCCAATGGGCGGTCCCATATACCATATATGGGGCTTCCTAATACCGC
CCATAGCCACTCCCCCATTGACGTCAATGGTCTCTATATATGGTCTTTCCTATTGACGTCATATGGGCGG
TCCTATTGACGTATATGGCGCCTCCCCCATTGACGTCAATTACGGTAAATGGCCCGCCTGGCTCAATGCC
CATTGACGTCAATAGGACCACCCACCATTGACGTCAATGGGATGGCTCATTGCCCATTCATATCCGTTCT
CACGCCCCCTATTGACGTCAATGACGGTAAATGGCCCACTTGGCAGTACATCAATATCTATTAATAGTAA
CTTGGCAAGTACATTACTATTGGAAGTACGCCAGGGTACATTGGCAGTACTCCCATTGACGTCAATGGCG
GTAAATGGCCCGCGATGGCTGCCAAGTACATCCCCATTGACGTCAATGGGGAGGGGCAATGACGCAAATG
GGCGTTCCATTGACGTAAATGGGCGGTAGGCGTGCCTAATGGGAGGTCTATATAAGCAATGCTCGTTTAG
GGAAC
