>Addgene plasmid #185516 | pCS2-foxd4l1.1-GARP | depositor partial sequence | sequence record 366568 | pCS2-foxd4l1.1-GARP-F-SP6
NNNNNNNNNNNNNTNNGNNGNTCCCATCGATTCGAATTCAAGGCCTATGAGCTTTAGCCAGGAGTCTGGT
GCCCATCATCACCCCCAGGATTATGCAGGACTTTCTGATGAGGAGGATGAAATTGATATTCTTGGAGAAG
ATGATCCCTGCAGCCTAAAGTCACACTTTTACCTACAGCCCACACATTCAGTGATGGGGGACAGTGAGAT
GCTGAGTCCTTCCAAGCTCAGCTGCACTGAAAGTGAGAGTGATTCCTCTGGAGAGAGTGAAGGAGGTACT
TCTAAAGACTCCTCAACCACCCCAACTGGTAGCAAAGCCAAAAGGACTCTGGTAAAGCCTCCTTACTCTT
ACATTGCTCTAATCACCATGGCTATCCTGCAGAGTCCCCACAAGAAACTGACTCTCAGTGGCATCTGTGA
TTTTATCAGCAGCAAGTTCCCTTACTACAAGGACAAGTTCCCTGCTTGGCAGAATTCCATCAGGCACAAC
CTGTCCCTTAATGACTGCTTTATTAAAATACCACGGGAACCAGGAAATCCGGGAAAAGGCAATTATTGGA
CACTGGACCCTGCTTCTGAGGACATGTTTGATAACGGAAGCTTCCTTAGAAGGAGGAAAAGGTTTAAGAG
GCACCAACAGGAGTTCTTTAAGGATGGACTCATGATGTACAACTCTCTGCCTTACTACAGACCCTACAGT
GCTATCCAACCTCAGCCAGTGCTCCAGCAGACTTCACTGACATGCATGGCAATACCAGAGACCTTGCCCA
TGTCAACTCACCTTGCACCCTACCCAGACATAAAGAGGAANGTTTCTTACCCTGCCCAGGGGGTACACAG
GGGTTTTAAAGCCCAGGATGCTGATAACCATCCCAATAATTCACAGAGCAAATGTTCATTCAGTATTGAG
AACATCATGAGGAAACCCAAGGAGCCAGAGCCAAATATTCAAAGCTTCAACTCACACTGGAACTATAATC
ATGT
