>Addgene plasmid #185516 | pCS2-foxd4l1.1-GARP | depositor partial sequence | sequence record 366569 | pCS2-foxd4l1.1-GARP-M13R
NNNNNNNNNNNCNNTANCCTCACTAAAGGGAACAAAAGCTGGGTACCGGGCCCAATGCATTGGCGCCGCG
GCCGCGAATTAAAAAACCTCCCACACCTCCCCCTGAACCTGAAACATAAAATGAATGCAATTGTTGTTGT
TAACTTGTTTATTGCAGCTTATAATGGTTACAAATAAAGCAATAGCATCACAAATTTCACAAATAAAGCA
TTTTTTTCACTGCATTCTAGTTGTGGTTTGTCCAAACTCATCAATGTATCTTATCATGTCTGGATCTACG
TAATACGACTCACTATAGTTCTAGATCAGTAACACCCAGGGAATTGTATGAGGTTGTATGGCCTGGCACC
CTGAGTATTGGCTAGCAGAGGGCCAGTGGATAAGTTAAGCACAGCTGGGAGAAGGCAGGAACTTGGCCTC
TGGAATACATGATTATAGTTCCAGTGTGAGTTGAAGCTTTGAATATTTGGCTCTGGCTCCTTGGGTTTCC
TCATGATGTTCTCAATACTGAATGAACATTTGCTCTGTGAATTATTGGGATGGTTATCAGCATCCTGGGC
TTTAAAACCCCTGTGTACCCCCTGGGCAGGGTAAGAAACCTTCCTCTTTATGTCTGGGTAGGGTGCAAGG
TGAGTTGACATGGGCAAGGTCTCTGGTATTGCCATGCATGTCAGTGAAGTCTGCTGGAGCACTGGCTGAG
GTTGGATAGCACTGTAGGGTCTGTAGTAAGGCAGAGAGTTGTACATCATGAGTCCATCCTTAAAGAACTC
CTGTTGGTGCCTCTTAAACCTTTTCCTCCTTCTAAGGAAGCTTCCGTTATCAAACATGTCCTCAGAAGCA
GGGTCCAGTGTCCAATAATTGCCTTTTCCCGGATTTCCTGGTTCCCGTGGTATTTTAATAAAGCAGTCAT
TAAGGNACNNTTGTGCCTGATGGAATTCTGCCAAGCAGGAACTTGTCCT
